Addgene plasmid #54828: mKate2.5-C1
Purpose: (Empty Backbone) Localization: C1 Cloning Vector, Excitation: 580, Emission: 608
Depositing lab: Michael Davidson. Depositing organization: Florida State University, Tallahassee.
Backbone
  Vector backbone: mKate2.5-C1
  Backbone size (bp): 4750
  Vector type: Mammalian Expression
  Selectable markers: Neomycin (select with G418)
  Tag / fusion protein: mKate2.5 (N terminal on backbone)
Growth in bacteria
  Bacterial resistance: Kanamycin, 50 μg/mL
  Growth temperature: 37°C
  Growth strain: DH5alpha
  Copy number: High Copy
Gene/Insert
  Gene/Insert name: None
  Tag / fusion protein: mKate2.5 (N terminal on backbone)
Terms and licenses: Academic/Nonprofit Terms; Industry Terms
Depositor comments: . Excitation = 580; Emission = 608
How to cite: mKate2.5-C1 was a gift from Michael Davidson (Addgene plasmid # 54828)
