[The description below was written by a language model from this plasmid's Addgene catalogue record.]
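Description:
mKate2.5-C1 is an empty mammalian expression backbone of about 4.75 kb, designed for building fusions to the red fluorescent protein mKate2.5. In the "C1" arrangement, the fluorescent protein coding sequence sits upstream of the cloning site, so a gene of interest inserted in frame ends up with mKate2.5 at its N terminus. The record lists no insert. As supplied, the plasmid carries only the fluorescent protein tag, which has a recorded excitation maximum of 580 nm and an emission maximum of 608 nm.

The plasmid is maintained in E. coli as a high-copy plasmid under kanamycin selection. In mammalian cells it carries a neomycin resistance marker, so stably transfected populations can be selected with G418. The record does not name the promoter driving the fluorescent protein, the polyadenylation signal, the origins of replication or the composition of the multiple cloning site, and no feature table is provided, so these elements cannot be confirmed here.

Its typical use is as a starting vector for N-terminally tagged fusion proteins, which allow subcellular localization and dynamics to be followed in live or fixed mammalian cells by fluorescence microscopy. The unmodified vector can also express mKate2.5 alone, serving as a red transfection marker or as an untargeted control alongside fusion constructs. Its orange-red excitation and red emission are spectrally separated from those of green and cyan fluorescent proteins, which makes such constructs convenient for multicolour imaging.
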