>Addgene plasmid #54828 | mKate2.5-C1 | addgene partial sequence | sequence record 90522 | CMV-F 5'-CGCAAATGGGCGGTAGGCGTG-3'
GTGAACCGTCAGATCCGCTAGCGCTACCGGTCGCCACCATGGTGAGCGAGCTGATTAAGGAGAACATGCA
CATGAAGCTGTACATGGAGGGCACCGTGAACAACCACCACTTCAAGTGCACATCCGAGGGCGAAGGCAAG
CCCTACGAGGGCACCCAGACCATGAGAATCAAGGTCGTCGAGGGCGGCCCTCTCCCCTTCGCCTTCGACA
TCCTGGCTACCAGCTTCATGTACGGCAGCAAAACCTTCATCAACCACCCTCAGGGCATCCCCGACTTCTT
TAAGCAGTCCTTCCCTGAGGGCTTCACATGGGAGAGAGTCACCACATACGAAGACGGGGGCGTGCTGACC
GCTACCCAGGACACCAGCCTCCAGGACGGCTGCCTCATCTACAACGTCAAGATTAGAGGGGTGAACTTCC
CAGCCAACGGCCCTGTGATGCAGAAGAAAACACTCGGCTGGGAGGCCTCCACCGAGACGCTGTACCCCGC
TGACGGCGGCCTGGAAGGCGCATGTGACATGGCCCTGAAGCTCGTGGGCGGGGGCCACCTGATCTGCAAC
TTGGAGACCACATACAGATCCAAGAAACCCGCTAAGAACCTCAAGATGCCCGGCGTCTACAACGTGGACA
GGAGACTGGAAAGAATCAAGGAGGCCGACAATGAGACCTACGTCGAGCAGCACGAGGTGGCTGTGGCCAG
ATACTCTACTGGTGGCGCTGGTGATGGAGGTAAAGGTGGAGGAGGTTCCGGACTCAGATCTCGAGCTCAA
GCTTCGAATTCTGCAGTCGACGGTACCGCGGGCCCGGGATCCACCGGATCTAGATAACTGATCATAATCA
GCCATACCACATTTGTAGAGGTT
